>Addgene plasmid #171684 | pSBbi-TIR1-tTA/Neo | addgene full sequence | sequence record 338229 | Addgene NGS Result
TTTCTGGATTCATCGACTGTGGCCGGCTGGGTGTGGCGGACCGCTATCAGGACATAGCGTTGGCTACCCG
TGATATTGCTGAAGAGCTTGGCGGCGAATGGGCTGACCGCTTCCTCGTGCTTTACGGTATCGCCGCTCCC
GATTCGCAGCGCATCGCCTTCTATCGCCTTCTTGACGAGTTCTTCTGAGCGGAATTCACTCCTCAGGTGC
AGGCTGCCTATCAGAAGGTGGTGGCTGGTGTGGCCAATGCCCTGGCTCACAAATACCACTGAGATCTTTT
TCCCTCTGCCAAAAATTATGGGGACATCATGAAGCCCCTTGAGCATCTGACTTCTGGCTAATAAAGGAAA
TTTATTTTCATTGCAATAGTGTGTTGGAATTTTTTGTGTCTCTCACTCGGAAGGACATATGGGAGGGCAA
ATCATTTAAAACATCAGAATGAGTATTTGGTTTAGAGTTTGGCAACATATGCCATATGCTGGCTGCCATG
AACTAGCTACTCGGGACCCCTTACCGAAACATCGCCGCATTCTGCAGAGGAGTCGAGTGTATGTAAACTT
CTGACCCACTGGGAATGTGATGAAAGAAATAAAAGCTGAAATGAATCATTCTCTCTACTATTATTCTGAT
ATTTCACATTCTTAAAATAAAGTGGTGATCCTAACTGACCTAAGACAGGGAATTTTTACTAGGATTAAAT
GTCAGGAATTGTGAAAAAGTGAGTTTAAATGTATTTGGCTAAGGTGTATGTAAACTTCCGACTTCAACTG
TATAGGGATCCGCTTCCTCGCTCACTGACTCGCTGCGCTCGGTCGTTCGGCTGCGGCGAGCGGTATCAGC
TCACTCAAAGGCGGTAATACGGTTATCCACAGAATCAGGGGATAACGCAGGAAAGAACATGTGAGCAAAA
GGCCAGCAAAAGGCCAGGAACCGTAAAAAGGCCGCGTTGCTGGCGTTTTTCCATAGGCTCCGCCCCCCTG
ACGAGCATCACAAAAATCGACGCTCAAGTCAGAGGTGGCGAAACCCGACAGGACTATAAAGATACCAGGC
GTTTCCCCCTGGAAGCTCCCTCGTGCGCTCTCCTGTTCCGACCCTGCCGCTTACCGGATACCTGTCCGCC
TTTCTCCCTTCGGGAAGCGTGGCGCTTTCTCATAGCTCACGCTGTAGGTATCTCAGTTCGGTGTAGGTCG
TTCGCTCCAAGCTGGGCTGTGTGCACGAACCCCCCGTTCAGCCCGACCGCTGCGCCTTATCCGGTAACTA
TCGTCTTGAGTCCAACCCGGTAAGACACGACTTATCGCCACTGGCAGCAGCCACTGGTAACAGGATTAGC
AGAGCGAGGTATGTAGGCGGTGCTACAGAGTTCTTGAAGTGGTGGCCTAACTACGGCTACACTAGAAGAA
CAGTATTTGGTATCTGCGCTCTGCTGAAGCCAGTTACCTTCGGAAAAAGAGTTGGTAGCTCTTGATCCGG
CAAACAAACCACCGCTGGTAGCGGTGGTTTTTTTGTTTGCAAGCAGCAGATTACGCGCAGAAAAAAAGGA
TCTCAAGAAGATCCTTTGATCTTTTCTACGGGGTCTGACGCTCAGTGGAACGAAAACTCACGTTAAGGGA
TTTTGGTCATGAGATTATCAAAAAGGATCTTCACCTAGATCCTTTTAAATTAAAAATGAAGTTTTAAATC
AATCTAAAGTATATATGAGTAAACTTGGTCTGACAGTTACCAATGCTTAATCAGTGAGGCACCTATCTCA
GCGATCTGTCTATTTCGTTCATCCATAGTTGCCTGACTCCCCGTCGTGTAGATAACTACGATACGGGAGG
GCTTACCATCTGGCCCCAGTGCTGCAATGATACCGCGAGACCCACGCTCACCGGCTCCAGATTTATCAGC
AATAAACCAGCCAGCCGGAAGGGCCGAGCGCAGAAGTGGTCCTGCAACTTTATCCGCCTCCATCCAGTCT
ATTAATTGTTGCCGGGAAGCTAGAGTAAGTAGTTCGCCAGTTAATAGTTTGCGCAACGTTGTTGCCATTG
CTACAGGCATCGTGGTGTCACGCTCGTCGTTTGGTATGGCTTCATTCAGCTCCGGTTCCCAACGATCAAG
GCGAGTTACATGATCCCCCATGTTGTGCAAAAAAGCGGTTAGCTCCTTCGGTCCTCCGATCGTTGTCAGA
AGTAAGTTGGCCGCAGTGTTATCACTCATGGTTATGGCAGCACTGCATAATTCTCTTACTGTCATGCCAT
CCGTAAGATGCTTTTCTGTGACTGGTGAGTACTCAACCAAGTCATTCTGAGAATAGTGTATGCGGCGACC
GAGTTGCTCTTGCCCGGCGTCAATACGGGATAATACCGCGCCACATAGCAGAACTTTAAAAGTGCTCATC
ATTGGAAAACGTTCTTCGGGGCGAAAACTCTCAAGGATCTTACCGCTGTTGAGATCCAGTTCGATGTAAC
CCACTCGTGCACCCAACTGATCTTCAGCATCTTTTACTTTCACCAGCGTTTCTGGGTGAGCAAAAACAGG
AAGGCAAAATGCCGCAAAAAAGGGAATAAGGGCGACACGGAAATGTTGAATACTCATACTCTTCCTTTTT
CAATATTATTGAAGCATTTATCAGGGTTATTGTCTCATGAGCGGATACATATTTGAATGTATTTAGAAAA
ATAAACAAATAGGGGTTCCGCGCACATTTCCCCGAAAAGTGCCACCTGATGCGGTGTGAAATACCGCACA
GATGCGTAAGGAGAAAATACCGCATCAGGAAATTGTAAGCGTTAATATTTTGTTAAAATTGGATCCCTAT
ACAGTTGAAGTCGGAAGTTTACATACACTTAAGTTGGAGTCATTAAAACTCGTTTTTCAACTACTCCACA
AATTTCTTGTTAACAAACAATAGTTTTGGCAAGTCAGTTAGGACATCTACTTTGTGCATGACACAAGTCA
TTTTTCCAACAATTGTTTACAGACAGATTATTTCACTTATAATTCACTGTATCACAATTCCAGTGGGTCA
GAAGTTTACATACACTAAGTTCGACTCCTCTGCAGAATGCGGCGATGTTTCGGTAAGGGGTCCGCTATCT
AGTAGGCCCAGCTGGTTCTTTCCGCCTCAGAAGCCATAGAGCCCACCGCATCCCCAGCATGCCTGCTATT
GTCTTCCCAATCCTCCCCCTTGCTGTCCTGCCCCACCCCACCCCCCAGAATAGAATGACACCTACTCAGA
CAATGCGATGCAATTTCCTCATTTTATTAGGAAAGGACAGTGGGAGTGGCACCTTCCAGGGTCAAGGAAG
GCACGGGGGAGGGGCAAACAACAGATGGCTGGCAACTAGAAGGCACAGTCGAGGCTGATCAGCGAGCTCT
AGAGAATTGATCCCCAAGCTTTTTAGCTAGTGGATCCGTTCAAGTCTTCTTCTGAGATTAATTTTTGTTC
ACCGTTCAAGTCTTCCTCGGAGATTAGCTTTTGTTCACCGTTCAAATCTTCTTCAGAAATCAACTTTTGT
TCACCACTAGCAGCAGAACCGGAGTCGACTAGGATTTTAACAAAATTTGGTGCATCATCCCTCGCCCCAG
CAGTTGTGCGGTACACATATAATTTCTCCACCTTTGGCAGGTCGCCATGATTTTCCTCCATTTCGTTAGA
CCCGTCCCGCTCATTAATGACTTCCACGTTCAGCATAGGCATTTTACTAGCCAGGACCTGACAGCCCTTC
AGAGTCACATTGCAACTAGACATCCACAGGCTCCTCATTGTCTCGTATCTGGCAAAGTTTCCCAGCAGAG
CGGCATCCCCGAAAGGGCTGTCCCGGATTTCCAGTTTTCGCAGATTCTTACACCCGTTCATCACGTGCAT
CATGCCCTTATCGGAGTCTCCGGCAAATGCAATGCTCAGCATCTCCAGCTGCTTAGCATACTTGCCGATG
TACATGAACACTTTGTCTGTCAGCAGGCCGGAAATGCTCAGCCTCTGGAGTCCCTTGCACTCTCTCACGA
TAGCTCCAAACCCTTCATCCAGTGGCTGGGATGTGACCACGTCGGGTTTGCCTGGTTCCAGAATACACAG
CCGAAATCGGGTGAAATTAGGGCAGTTCTTGGCGACGGTCACCAGTGCAGCATTAGTCATCTGATGACAG
AAATACAGCAGGCTGTTCAGCTTTGGGCATCCCAGTGAGACTGCCACCAGGCCTTCCTCAGTGACAGCAC
TATATCCGGCCACGTAAAAATCAGATGGGAACACTCTCAGCTCCTGGAGGTCCTTGCAGGAGCTGGCGAC
CACCTGGAGCCCCTTATCGGAAATACAGTCCAGCACCCACAGTCGCTGGAGTTTCACGCAGCGTGAGATC
ATCTTTGTCAGATCACTGGCGTCCAGGGTTGGTGCATAGCTCAGGTTCAGGCCTGTCAGCTGTGCACACA
GAGGGTAGATAAAGCTCAGGCACACGGGTGAAGCATCCCAGAATCCTGACAGACTCCTCAGCATTTTACA
CTTCTCCAGGGCAGAAGTCAGTTTAAAGTAGGATTCTGTCTGGAAATCGTCTGTCAGATTGCCGGTTCCC
AGATCCTCCAGGTTAGGGGTTCTCAGCAGAATCTTAGCCAGAGTGTCCACGCTCACGCTCCGGTTCAGCC
GCAGAGACCTCAGGTTGGGGCTTCTTGAGACCAGCCGCTCCAGGGACCCAGCATTCACTTCGCCTTTGAT
GCAGGCAAAGTTCAGGGACACCAGGCTGGTACATGAGTCTGGGAAGCAAGACAGCCATCTGGGGCCTCTA
TCCTCCACTTCATTCTCCTGGAGGTCCAGCTCCCGCAGCAGCTTACAGTGGGAGGCCACGGCTGCCAGTC
CATCGGTGCTGAAGCCTTCGCAAGAAATCAGCACCAGTGCGCGAAACCTAGGGAAGCTCCGAGCCAGCAG
CTCCAGACTTTCGTCAGAGACCACCATTCGCTTCATGCGCAGTTCCTCCAGTCCATGACAGCCGCGAGCG
GCTGCCTCGATCCAAGGGCCGGCGTATCCTCCCCAATCAGGGGGCACCAGGTTAAAGTCGGCGAAGTGGG
GTTTCCCCTTGACGGTCAGTGCGCGCACATTTGGAAACCTAGCGGCGACCCTGCCTGCTCTCACAGCATA
GCAGTTGCCGACGAACACTCCTCTCCGGCTCAGGCGTTCGATCTCGTACCACACTTTGCAGACCAGGCTC
ACTGTGTTTCTATCTCTCTGTGCAGGCAGGAAGCTAAAAATGTGTTCGACGACCTCTTCAGGAAAGTATG
CCATGGTGGCCTCAGAGGCCAGCTTGGGGTAGTTTTCACGACACCTTAAATGGAAGAAAAAAACTTTGAA
CCACTGTCTGAGGCTTGAGAATGAACCAAGATCCAAACTCAAAAAGGGCAAATTCCAAGGAGAATTACAT
CAAGTGCCAAGCTGGCCTAACTTCAGTCTCCACCCACTCAGTATGGGGAAACTCCATCGCATAAAACCCC
TCCCCCCAACCTAAAGACGACGTACTCCAAAAGCTCGAGAACTAATCGAGGTGCCTGGACGGCGCCCGGT
ACTCCGTGGAGTCACATGAAGCGACGGCTGAGGACGGAAAGGCCCTTTTCCTTTGTGTGGGTGACTCACC
CGCCCGCTCTCCCGAGCGCCGCGTCCTCCATTTTGAGCTCCCTGCAGCAGGGCCGGGAAGCGGCCATCTT
TCCGCTCACGCAACTGGTGCCGACCGGGCCAGCCTTGCCGCCCAGGGCGGGGCGATACACGGCGGCGCGA
GGCCAGGCACCAGAGCAGGCCGGCCAGCTTGAGACTACCCCCGTCCGATTCTCGGTGGCCGCGCTCGCAG
GCCCCGCCTCGCCGAACATGTGCGCTGGGACGCACGGGCCCCGTCGCCGCCCGCGGCCCCAAAAACCGAA
ATACCAGTGTGCAGATCTTGGCCCGCATTTACAAGACTATCTTGCCAGAAAAAAAGCGTCGCAGCAGGTC
ATCAAAAATTTTAAATGGCTAGAGACTTATCGAAAGCAGCGAGACAGGCGCGAAGGTGCCACCAGATTCG
CACGCGGCGGCCCCAGCGCCCAAGCCAGGCCTCAACTCAAGCACGAGGCGAAGGGGCTCCTTAAGCGCAA
GGCCTCGAACTCTCCCACCCACTTCCAACCCGAAGCTCGGGATCAAGAATCACGTACTGCAGCCAGGGGC
GTGGAAGTAATTCAAGGCACGCAAGGGCCATAACCCGTAAAGAGGCCAGGCCCGCGGGAACCACACACGG
CACTTACCTGTGTTCTGGCGGCAAACCCGTTGCGAAAAAGAACGTTCACGGCGACTACTGCACTTATATA
CGGTTCTCCCCCACCCTCGGGAAAAAGGCGGAGCCAGTACACGACATCACTTTCCCAGTTTACCCCGCGC
CACCTTCTCTAGGCACCGGTTCAATTGCCGACCCCTCCCCCCAACTTCTCGGGGACTGTGGGCGATGTGC
GCTCTGCCCACTGACGGGCACCGGAGCCTCTAGGCGAGACCCTGTCTCACAAAATAAAGTAAGCCCGGAC
TGAGTGCGGAAAGGCGGGCCTGGCGGGTCTGGTCTCCCCATGCGGGCCACCAGAGGCCCTGCAGCCTTCA
GTCGCTTGAAGGGGTAATGGCGCTTCCACTCACAAACATGGCGGACAGAGCGTGTGAACGAGATGAACAG
CCCCTCAAAAATATGGCCGCCGAGGCTGGACGGCCGTGCCCCAGCAGCACCGCCTCCGCGCCCCACGTGA
TCTCTCGCCGGGCACAGCGCTGACCGCGGAGGTCCAACCGGAAGAATGTCCGGATTGGACATTCGGAAGA
GGGCCCGCCTTCCCTGGGGAATCTCTGCGCACGCGCAGAACGCTTCGACCAATGAAAACACAGGAAGCCG
TCCGCGCAACCGCGTTGCGTCACTTCTGCCGCCCCTGTTTCAAGGTATATAGCCGTAGACGGAACTTCGC
CTTTCTCTCGGCCTTAGCGCCATTTTTTTGGGTGAGTGTTTTTTGGTTCCTGCGTTGGGATTCCGTGTAC
AATCCATAGACATCTGACCTCGGCACTTAGCATCATCACAGCAAACTAACTGTAGCCTTTCTCTCTTTCC
CTGTAGAAACCTCTGCACTCGACATATGTCTAGATTAGATAAAAGTAAAGTGATTAACAGCGCATTAGAG
CTGCTTAATGAGGTCGGAATCGAAGGTTTAACAACCCGTAAACTCGCCCAGAAGCTAGGTGTAGAGCAGC
CTACATTGTATTGGCATGTAAAAAATAAGCGGGCTTTGCTCGACGCCTTAGCCATTGAGATGTTAGATAG
GCACCATACTCACTTTTGCCCTTTAGAAGGGGAAAGCTGGCAAGATTTTTTACGTAATAACGCTAAAAGT
TTTAGATGTGCTTTACTAAGTCATCGCGATGGAGCAAAAGTACATTTAGGTACACGGCCTACAGAAAAAC
AGTATGAAACTCTCGAAAATCAATTAGCCTTTTTATGCCAACAAGGTTTTTCACTAGAGAATGCATTATA
TGCACTCAGCGCTGTGGGGCATTTTACTTTAGGTTGCGTATTGGAAGATCAAGAGCATCAAGTCGCTAAA
GAAGAAAGGGAAACACCTACTACTGATAGTATGCCGCCATTATTACGACAAGCTATCGAATTATTTGATC
ACCAAGGTGCAGAGCCAGCCTTCTTATTCGGCCTTGAATTGATCATATGTGGCCTGGAGAAACAGCTAAA
GTGCGAAAGCGGCGGGCCGACCGACGCCCTTGACGATTTTGACTTAGACATGCTCCCAGCCGATGCCCTT
GACGACTTTGACCTTGATATGCTGCCTGCTGACGCTCTTGACGATTTTGACCTTGACATGCTCCCCGGAT
CTGGAGAGGGCAGAGGAAGTCTGCTAACATGCGGTGACGTCGAGGAGAATCCTGGCCCATCGATGATTGA
ACAAGATGGATTGCACGCAGGTTCTCCGGCCGCTTGGGTGGAGAGGCTATTCGGCTATGACTGGGCACAA
CAGACAATCGGCTGCTCTGATGCCGCCGTGTTCCGGCTGTCAGCGCAGGGGCGCCCGGTTCTTTTTGTCA
AGACCGACCTGTCCGGTGCCCTGAATGAACTGCAAGACGAGGCAGCGCGGCTATCGTGGCTGGCCACGAC
GGGCGTTCCTTGCGCAGCTGTGCTCGACGTTGTCACTGAAGCGGGAAGGGACTGGCTGCTATTGGGCGAA
GTGCCGGGGCAGGATCTCCTGTCATCTCACCTTGCTCCTGCCGAGAAAGTATCCATCATGGCTGATGCAA
TGCGGCGGCTGCATACGCTTGATCCGGCTACCTGCCCATTCGACCACCAAGCGAAACATCGCATCGAGCG
AGCACGTACTCGGATGGAAGCCGGTCTTGTCGATCAGGATGATCTGGACGAAGAGCATCAGGGGCTCGCG
CCAGCCGAACTGTTCGCCAGGCTCAAGGCGAGCATGCCCGACGGCGAGGATCTCGTCGTGACCCATGGCG
ATGCCTGCTTGCCGAATATCATGGTGGAAAATGGCCGCT
Features (pLannotate 1.2.2; 15 found; start..end, strand, type, name):
    192..269     +  CDS            HBB (fragment): HBB_PONPY - Experimental evidence at transcript level: Swiss-Prot protein existence level 2. Involved in oxygen transport from the lung to the various peripheral tissues. From Pongo pygmaeus (Bornean orangutan).
    340..395     +  polyA_signal   β-globin poly(A) signal: rabbit β-globin polyadenylation signal (Gil and Proudfoot, 1987)
    958..1546    -  rep_origin     ori: high-copy-number ColE1/pMB1/pBR322/pUC origin of replication
   1717..2577    -  CDS            AmpR: β-lactamase; bla; confers resistance to ampicillin, carbenicillin, and related antibiotics
   2578..2682    -  promoter       AmpR promoter: bla
   2709..2759    +  misc_feature   bom (fragment): basis of mobility region from pBR322
   2760..2790    -  rep_origin     M13 ori (fragment): M13 bacteriophage origin of replication; arrow indicates direction of (+) strand synthesis
   3089..3110    -  promoter       SV40 promoter (fragment): SV40 enhancer and early promoter
   3114..3338    -  polyA_signal   bGH poly(A) signal: bovine growth hormone polyadenylation signal
   3395..3505    -  CDS            13xMyc (fragment): 13 tandem Myc epitope tags
   3530..5254    -  CDS            AFB2: AFB2_ARATH - Also known as LRF2. Experimental evidence at protein level: Swiss-Prot protein existence level 1. Component of SCF(ASK-cullin-F-box) E3 ubiquitin ligase complexes, which may mediate the ubiquitination and subsequent proteasomal degradation of target proteins. Confers sensitivity to the virulent bacterial pathogen P.syringae (By similarity). Auxin receptor that mediates Aux/IAA proteins proteasomal degradation and auxin- regulated transcription. Involved in embryogenesis regulation by auxin. From Arabidopsis thaliana (Mouse-ear cress).
   5286..6467    -  promoter       EF-1α promoter: strong constitutive promoter for human elongation factor EF-1α
   7096..7679    +  CDS            TetR (fragment): tetracycline repressor TetR; tetR from transposon Tn10; TetR binds to the tetracycline operator tetO to inhibit transcription. This inhibition can be relieved by adding tetracycline or doxycycline.
   7723..7833    +  CDS            VP48: 3 tandem repeats of the minimal activation domain of herpes simplex virus VP16 (Cheng et al., 2013)
   7903..188     +  CDS            NeoR/KanR (across the origin): aminoglycoside phosphotransferase from Tn5; aph(3')-II (or nptII); confers resistance to neomycin, kanamycin, and G418 (Geneticin®)
