[The description below was written by a language model from this plasmid's Addgene catalogue record and pLannotate feature annotations shown in this document.]
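Description:
pSBbi-TIR1-tTA/Neo is an 8.5 kb mammalian expression plasmid built on the pSBbi Sleeping Beauty transposon backbone, designed to place two regulatory proteins and a drug marker stably into the genome of cultured cells. In bacteria it is maintained as a high-copy plasmid through a ColE1/pUC-type origin and selected with ampicillin via the β-lactamase gene. The automated feature table does not pick up the Sleeping Beauty inverted repeats, although the catalogue entry identifies the vector as a transposon. Such vectors normally need a transposase supplied in trans for integration.

The payload is organised as two divergent transcription units. On one strand, the human EF-1α promoter drives an auxin-receptor F-box protein carrying a C-terminal Myc epitope tag and terminated by the bGH polyadenylation signal. The record calls this protein TIR1-myc, whereas the annotation software matched it to the related Arabidopsis auxin receptor AFB2, so the species of origin of the TIR1 is not established here. On the opposite strand, which the catalogue attributes to the RPBSA promoter (not annotated in the table), lie a TetR fragment fused to three minimal VP16 activation repeats, which together form the tTA transactivator, followed closely by the Tn5 neomycin phosphotransferase gene and a rabbit β-globin poly(A) signal. The element linking tTA and Neo is not annotated.

Constitutive TIR1 enables auxin-induced proteasomal degradation of degron-tagged proteins, while tTA supports tetracycline/doxycycline-repressible (Tet-Off) transcription. G418 selects for integrants. The construct belongs to a toolkit for generating conditional gene-silencing human cell lines.
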