Addgene plasmid #171684: pSBbi-TIR1-tTA/Neo
Purpose: constitutive expression of TIR1-myc and tTA in sleeping beauty transposon vector with selection marker (G418)
Depositing lab: Randy Poon. Depositing organization: Hong Kong University of Science and Technology. Publication: One-step multiplex toolkit for efficient generation of conditional gene silencing human cell lines. Yeung TK, Lau HW, Ma HT, Poon RYC. Mol Biol Cell. 2021 May 12:mbcE21020051. doi: 10.1091/mbc.E21-02-0051. PubMed 33979199.
Backbone
  Vector backbone: pSBbi
  Total vector size (bp): 8509
  Vector type: Mammalian Expression
  Selectable markers: Neomycin (select with G418)
Growth in bacteria
  Bacterial resistance: Ampicillin, 100 μg/mL
  Growth temperature: 37°C
  Growth strain: DH5alpha
  Copy number: High Copy
Gene/Insert
  Gene/Insert name: Neomycin (alt name: Neo)
  Promoter: RPBSA promoter
  Cloning method: Restriction Enzyme; 5′ cloning site ClaI (unknown if destroyed); 3′ cloning site EcoRI (unknown if destroyed)
  Sequencing primers: 5′ cgctatcgatgattgaacaagatgg; 3′ cagaattccgctcagaagaact
Terms and licenses: Academic/Nonprofit Terms; Industry Terms: Not Available to Industry
How to cite: pSBbi-TIR1-tTA/Neo was a gift from Randy Poon (Addgene plasmid # 171684 ; http://n2t.net/addgene:171684 ; RRID:Addgene_171684)
